>Addgene plasmid #64761 | pMT006 | depositor full sequence | sequence record 109178 | Full Sequence
TCGCGCGTTTCGGTGATGACGGTGAAAACCTCTGACACATGCAGCTCCCGGAGACGGTCACAGCTTGTCT
GTAAGCGGATGCCGGGAGCAGACAAGCCCGTCAGGGCGCGTCAGCGGGTGTTGGCGGGTGTCGGGGCTGG
CTTAACTATGCGGCATCAGAGCCATTGTACTGAGAGTGCACCATATGCGGTGTGAAATACCGCACAGATG
CGTAAGGAGAAAATACCGCATCAGGAAATTGTAAACGTTAATATTTTGTTAAAATTCGCGTTAAATTTTT
GTTAAATCAGCTCATTTTTTAACCAATAGGCCGAAATCGGCAAAATCCCTTATAAATCAAAAGAATAGAC
CGAGATAGGGT
[37 nt withheld, positions 362-398]
AAAGAACGTGGACTCCAACGTCAAAGG
[49 nt withheld, positions 426-474]
T
[91 nt withheld, positions 476-566]
G
[124 nt withheld, positions 568-691]
CGCGCCATTCGCCATTCAGGCTGCGCAACTGTTGGGAAGGGCGATCGGTGCGGGCCTCTTCGCTATTACG
CCAGCTGGCGAAAGGGGGATGTGCTGCAAGGCGATTAAGTTGGGTAACGCCAGGGTTTTCCCAGTCACGA
CGTTGTAAAACGACGGCCAGTGAATTGTAATACGACTCACTATAGGGCGAATTGGGCCCAATGCATTGGC
GCCGCGGCCGCGGTGGATCTGGTGGATCTATAACTTCGTATAATGTATGCTATACGAAGTTATCAGGTAC
CGACTACAAGGACGATGACGATAAAGATTATAAAGATGACGATGACAAGACTAGTTAACTTCTAAATAAG
CGAATTTCTTATGATTTATGATTTTTATTATTAAATAAGTTATAAAAAAAATAAGTGTATACAAATTTTA
AAGTGACTCTTAGGTTTTAAAACGAAAATTCTTATTCTTGAGTAACTCTTTCCTGTAGGTCAGGTTGCTT
TCTCAGGTATAGTATGAGGTCGCTCTTATTGACCACACCTCTACCGGCAGATCCGCTAGGGATAACAGGG
TAAGGATCCAGATTGTACTGAGAGTGCACCATAATCATCGATGAATTCGAGCTCGTTTTCGACACTGGAT
GGCGGCGTTAGTATCGAATCGACAGCAGTATAGCGACCAGCATTCACATACGATTGACGCATGATATTAC
TTTCTGCGCACTTAACTTCGCATCTGGGCAGATGATGTCGAGGCGAAAAAAAATATAAATCACGCTAACA
TTTGATTAAAATAGAACAACTACAATATAAAAAAACTATACAAATGACAAGTTCTTGAAAACAAGAATCT
TTTTATTGTCAGTACTGATTATTCCTTTGCCCTCGGACGAGTGCTGGGGCGTCGGTTTCCACTATCGGCG
AGTACTTCTACACAGCCATCGGTCCAGACGGCCGCGCTTCTGCGGGCGATTTGTGTACGCCCGACAGTCC
CGGCTCCGGATCGGACGATTGCGTCGCATCGACCCTGCGCCCAAGCTGCATCATCGAAATTGCCGTCAAC
CAAGCTCTGATAGAGTTGGTCAAGACCAATGCGGAGCATATACGCCCGGAGCCGCGGCGATCCTGCAAGC
TCCGGATGCCTCCGCTCGAAGTAGCGCGTCTGCTGCTCCATACAAGCCAACCACGGCCTCCAGAAGAAGA
TGTTGGCGACCTCGTATTGGGAATCCCCGAACATCGCCTCGCTCCAGTCAATGACCGCTGTTATGCGGCC
ATTGTCCGTCAGGACATTGTTGGAGCCGAAATCCGCGTGCACGAGGTGCCGGACTTCGGGGCAGTCCTCG
GCCCAAAGCATCAGCTCATCGAGAGCCTGCGCGACGGACGCACTGACGGTGTCGTCCATCACAGTTTGCC
AGTGATACACATGGGGATCAGCAATCGCGCATATGAAATCACGCCATGTAGTGTATTGACCGATTCCTTG
CGGTCCGAATGGGCCGAACCCGCTCGTCTGGCTAAGATCGGCCGCAGCGATCGCATCCATGGCCTCCGCG
ACCGGCTGCAGAACAGCGGGCAGTTCGGTTTCAGGCAGGTCTTGCAACGTGACACCCTGTGCACGGCGGG
AGATGCAATAGGTCAGGCTCTCGCTGAATTCCCCAATGTCAAGCACTTCCGGAATCGGGAGCGCGGCCGA
TGCAAAGTGCCGATAAACATAACGATCTTTGTAGAAACCATCGGCGCAGCTATTTACCCGCAGGACATAT
CCACGCCCTCCTACATCGAAGCTGAAAGCACGAGATTCTTCGCCCTCCGAGAGCTGCATCAGGTCGGAGA
CGCTGTCGAACTTTTCGATCAGAAACTTCTCGACAGACGTCGCGGTGAGTTCAGGCTTTTTACCCATGGT
TGTTTATGTTCGGATGTGATGTGAGAACTGTATCCTAGCAAGATTTTAAAAGGAAGTATATGAAAGAAGA
ACCTCAGTGGCAAATCCTAACCTTTTATATTTCTCTACAGGGGCGCGGCGTGGGGACAATTCAACGCGTC
TGTGAGGGGAGCGTTTCCCTGCTCGCAGGTCCGCAGCGAGGAGCCGTAATTTTTGCTTCGCGCCGTGCGG
CCATCAAAATGTATGGATGCAAATGATTATACATGGGGATGTATGGGCTAAATGTACGGGCGACAGTCAC
ATCATGCCCCTGAGCTGCGCACGTCAAGACTGTCAAGGAGGGTATTCTGGGCCTCCATGTCGCTGGCCGG
GTGACCCGGCGGGGACGAGGCAAGCTAAACAGATCTGGCGCGCCTTAATTAACCCTATGCGGTGTGAAAT
ACCGCACAGTCTAGAATAACTTCGTATAATGTATGCTATACGAAGTTATCAGGAACTTACCCATACGATG
TTCCTGACTATGCGCACCATCATCACCATCACACTAGTTAATGTACATAAGCGGCCGCGAATTCGAGCTC
GGTACCCGGGGATCCTCTAGAGTCGACCTGCAGGCATGCAAGCTTTTGTTCCCTTTAGTGAGGGTTAATT
TCGAGCTTGGCGTAATCATGGTCATAGCTGTTTCCTGTGTGAAATTGTTATCCGCTCACAATTCCACACA
ACATACGAGCCGGAAGCATAAAGTGTAAAGCCTGGGGTGCCTAATGAGTGAGCTAACTCACATTAATTGC
GTTGCGCTCACTGCCCGCTTTCCAGTCGGGAAACCTGTCGTGCCAGCTGCATTAATGAATCGGCCAACGC
GCGGGGAGAGGCGGTTTGCGTATTGGGCGCTCTTCCGCTTCCTCGCTCACTGACTCGCTGCGCTCGGTCG
TTCGGCTGCGGCGAGCGGTATCAGCTCACTCAAAGGCGGTAATACGGTTATCCACAGAATCAGGGGATAA
CGCAGGAAAGAACATGTGAGCAAAAGGCCAGCAAAAGGCCAGGAACCGTAAAAAGGCCGCGTTGCTGGCG
TTTTTCCATAGGCTCCGCCCCCCTGACGAGCATCACAAAAATCGACGCTCAAGTCAGAGGTGGCGAAACC
CGACAGGACTATAAAGATACCAGGCGTTTCCCCCTGGAAGCTCCCTCGTGCGCTCTCCTGTTCCGACCCT
GCCGCTTACCGGATACCTGTCCGCCTTTCTCCCTTCGGGAAGCGTGGCGCTTTCTCATAGCTCACGCTGT
AGGTATCTCAGTTCGGTGTAGGTCGTTCGCTCCAAGCTGGGCTGTGTGCACGAACCCCCCGTTCAGCCCG
ACCGCTGCGCCTTATCCGGTAACTATCGTCTTGAGTCCAACCCGGTAAGACACGACTTATCGCCACTGGC
AGCAGCCACTGGTAACAGGATTAGCAGAGCGAGGTATGTAGGCGGTGCTACAGAGTTCTTGAAGTGGTGG
CCTAACTACGGCTACACTAGAAGGACAGTATTTGGTATCTGCGCTCTGCTGAAGCCAGTTACCTTCGGAA
AAAGAGTTGGTAGCTCTTGATCCGGCAAACAAACCACCGCTGGTAGCGGTGGTTTTTTTGTTTGCAAGCA
GCAGATTACGCGCAGAAAAAAAGGATCTCAAGAAGATCCTTTGATCTTTTCTACGGGGTCTGACGCTCAG
TGGAACGAAAACTCACGTTAAGGGATTTTGGTCATGAGATTATCAAAAAGGATCTTCACCTAGATCCTTT
TAAATTAAAAATGAAGTTTTAAATCAATCTAAAGTATATATGAGTAAACTTGGTCTGACAGTTACCAATG
CTTAATCAGTGAGGCACCTATCTCAGCGATCTGTCTATTTCGTTCATCCATAGTTGCCTGACTCCCCGTC
GTGTAGATAACTACGATACGGGAGGGCTTACCATCTGGCCCCAGTGCTGCAATGATACCGCGAGACCCAC
GCTCACCGGCTCCAGATTTATCAGCAATAAACCAGCCAGCCGGAAGGGCCGAGCGCAGAAGTGGTCCTGC
AACTTTATCCGCCTCCATCCAGTCTATTAATTGTTGCCGGGAAGCTAGAGTAAGTAGTTCGCCAGTTAAT
AGTTTGCGCAACGTTGTTGCCATTGCTACAGGCATCGTGGTGTCACGCTCGTCGTTTGGTATGGCTTCAT
TCAGCTCCGGTTCCCAACGATCAAGGCGAGTTACATGATCCCCCATGTTGTGCAAAAAAGCGGTTAGCTC
CTTCGGTCCTCCGATCGTTGTCAGAAGTAAGTTGGCCGCAGTGTTATCACTCATGGTTATGGCAGCACTG
CATAATTCTCTTACTGTCATGCCATCCGTAAGATGCTTTTCTGTGACTGGTGAGTACTCAACCAAGTCAT
TCTGAGAATAGTGTATGCGGCGACCGAGTTGCTCTTGCCCGGCGTCAATACGGGATAATACCGCGCCACA
TAGCAGAACTTTAAAAGTGCTCATCATTGGAAAACGTTCTTCGGGGCGAAAACTCTCAAGGATCTTACCG
CTGTTGAGATCCAGTTCGATGTAACCCACTCGTGCACCCAACTGATCTTCAGCATCTTTTACTTTCACCA
GCGTTTCTGGGTGAGCAAAAACAGGAAGGCAAAATGCCGCAAAAAAGGGAATAAGGGCGACACGGAAATG
TTGAATACTCATACTCTTCCTTTTTCAATATTATTGAAGCATTTATCAGGGTTATTGTCTCATGAGCGGA
TACATATTTGAATGTATTTAGAAAAATAAACAAATAGGGGTTCCGCGCACATTTCCCCGAAAAGTGCCAC
CTGACGTCTAAGAAACCATTATTATCATGACATTAACCTATAAAAATAGGCGTATCACGAGGCCCTTTCG
TC
Features (pLannotate 1.2.2; 22 found; start..end, strand, type, name):
    137..235     +  misc_feature   bom (fragment): basis of mobility region from pBR322
    236..691     -  rep_origin     f1 ori (sequence partly withheld): f1 bacteriophage origin of replication; arrow indicates direction of (+) strand synthesis
    699..856     -  CDS            lacZα (fragment): LacZα fragment of β-galactosidase; lacZ fragment
    859..877     +  promoter       T7 promoter: promoter for bacteriophage T7 RNA polymerase
    931..964     -  protein_bind   loxP: Cre-mediated recombination occurs in the 8-bp core sequence (GCATACAT). Cre recombinase
   1041..1228    +  terminator     ADH1 terminator: S. cerevisiae ADH1; transcription terminator for the S. cerevisiae alcohol dehydrogenase 1 (ADH1) gene
   1260..1284    +  misc_feature   bom (fragment): basis of mobility region from pBR322
   1347..1544    -  terminator     TEF terminator: Ashbya gossypii TEF terminator
   1347..2922    -  gene           hphMX6: yeast selectable marker conferring hygromycin resistance
   2987..3010    +  misc_feature   bom (fragment): basis of mobility region from pBR322
   3017..3050    -  protein_bind   loxP: Cre-mediated recombination occurs in the 8-bp core sequence (GCATACAT). Cre recombinase
   3059..3085    +  CDS            3xHA (fragment): three tandem HA epitope tags
   3130..3186    +  misc_feature   MCS: pUC18/19 multiple cloning site
   3193..3211    -  promoter       T3 promoter: promoter for bacteriophage T3 RNA polymerase
   3256..3272    -  protein_bind   lac operator: The lac repressor binds to the lac operator to inhibit transcription in E. coli. This inhibition can be relieved by adding lactose or isopropyl-β-D-thiogalactopyranoside (IPTG). lac repressor encoded by lacI
   3280..3310    -  promoter       lac promoter: promoter for the E. coli lac operon
   3325..3346    -  protein_bind   CAP binding site: CAP binding activates transcription in the presence of cAMP. E. coli catabolite activator protein
   3359..3451    -  CDS            lacI (fragment): lac repressor; lacI; The lac repressor binds to the lac operator to inhibit transcription in E. coli. This inhibition can be relieved by adding lactose or isopropyl-β-D-thiogalactopyranoside (IPTG).
   3634..4222    -  rep_origin     ori: high-copy-number ColE1/pMB1/pBR322/pUC origin of replication
   4393..5253    -  CDS            AmpR: β-lactamase; bla; confers resistance to ampicillin, carbenicillin, and related antibiotics
   5254..5358    -  promoter       AmpR promoter: bla
   5453..35      +  CDS            rop (fragment) (across the origin): Rop protein, which maintains plasmids at low copy number; rop
