[The description below was written by a language model from this plasmid's Addgene catalogue record and pLannotate feature annotations shown in this document.]
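Description:
pMT006 is a 5,453 nt bacterial plasmid that serves as a template source for a Recombination-Induced Tag Exchange (RITE) cassette for Saccharomyces cerevisiae. The record lists the backbone as unknown, but the annotated features (f1 ori, a lacZα fragment, flanking T7 and T3 promoters, lac promoter/operator and a pUC-type multiple cloning site) are those of a standard phagemid cloning vector. It is propagated in E. coli through a high-copy ColE1/pUC-type origin and selected with ampicillin via the AmpR (β-lactamase) gene.

The synthetic cassette has no promoter of its own, which fits a design in which it is integrated in frame at the 3′ end of a yeast gene so that the tagged protein is expressed from the endogenous locus. According to the stated purpose, it switches the epitope tag from 2xFLAG to HA-6xHIS. The feature table shows two loxP sites in the same orientation bracketing an ADH1 terminator and the hphMX6 hygromycin-resistance marker (with the Ashbya gossypii TEF terminator), followed downstream of the second loxP by a short HA-matching segment. The FLAG and 6xHIS sequences are not separately annotated. Before recombination, the first tag would be translated and transcription ended at the ADH1 terminator, while hygromycin selects for cells retaining the unswitched cassette. Cre-mediated excision of the floxed segment removes the first tag, terminator and marker, bringing the second tag in frame. This permanent genetic switch lets old and newly synthesized protein be distinguished, and the cassette series is used to monitor protein dynamics such as turnover and inheritance in yeast.
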