Addgene plasmid #64761: pMT006
Purpose: Recombination-Induced Tag Exchange (RITE) Cassette, 2xFLAG to an HA-6xHIS epitope tag, Hygro selection
Depositing lab: Fred van Leeuwen. Depositing organization: Netherlands Cancer Institute. Publication: Recombination-induced tag exchange (RITE) cassette series to monitor protein dynamics in Saccharomyces cerevisiae. Terweij M, van Welsem T, van Deventer S, Verzijlbergen KF, Menendez-Benito V, Ontoso D, San-Segundo P, Neefjes J, van Leeuwen F. G3 (Bethesda). 2013 Aug 7;3(8):1261-72. doi: 10.1534/g3.113.006213. PubMed 23708297.
Backbone
  Vector backbone: unknown
  Vector type: RITE cassette
Growth in bacteria
  Bacterial resistance: Ampicillin, 100 μg/mL
  Growth temperature: 37°C
  Growth strain: DH5alpha
  Copy number: Unknown
Gene/Insert
  Gene/Insert name: RITE cassette
  Species: Synthetic
  Promoter: none
  Cloning method: Unknown
  Sequencing primers: 5′ M13-F20; 3′ M13R
Terms and licenses: Academic/Nonprofit Terms; Industry Terms: Not Available to Industry
How to cite: pMT006 was a gift from Fred van Leeuwen (Addgene plasmid # 64761 ; http://n2t.net/addgene:64761 ; RRID:Addgene_64761)
