>Addgene plasmid #64761 | pMT006 | addgene partial sequence | sequence record 113914 | M13pUC-Fwd 5'-CCCAGTCACGACGTTGTAAAACG-3'
TATAGGGCGAATTGGGCCCAATGCATTGGCGCCGCGGCCGCGGTGGATCTGGTGGATCTATAACTTCGTA
TAATGTATGCTATACGAAGTTATCAGGTACCGACTACAAGGACGATGACGATAAAGATTATAAAGATGAC
GATGACAAGACTAGTTAACTTCTAAATAAGCGAATTTCTTATGATTTATGATTTTTATTATTAAATAAGT
TATAAAAAAAATAAGTGTATACAAATTTTAAAGTGACTCTTAGGTTTTAAAACGAAAATTCTTATTCTTG
AGTAACTCTTTCCTGTAGGTCAGGTTGCTTTCTCAGGTATAGTATGAGGTCGCTCTTATTGACCACACCT
CTACCGGCAGATCCGCTAGGGATAACAGGGTAAGGATCCAGATTGTACTGAGAGTGCACCATAATCATCG
ATGAATTCGAGCTCGTTTTCGACACTGGATGGCGGCGTTAGTATCGAATCGACAGCAGTATAGCGACCAG
CATTCACATACGATTGACGCATGATATTACTTTCTGCGCACTTAACTTCGCATCTGGGCAGATGATGTCG
AGGCGAAAAAAAATATAAATCACGCTAACATTTGATTAAAATAGAACAACTACAATATAAAAAAACTATA
CAAATGACAAGTTCTTGAAAACAAGAATCTTTTTATTGTCAGTACTGATTATTCCTTTGCCCTCGGACGA
GTGCTGGGGCGTCGGTTTCCACTATCGGCGAGTACTTCTACACAGCCATCGGTCCAGACGGCCGCGCTTC
TGCGGGCGATTTGTGTACGCCCGACAGTCCCGGCTCCGGATCGGACGATTGCGTCGCATCGACCCTGCGC
CCAAGCTGCATCATCGAAATTGCCGTCAACCAAGCTCTGATAGAGTTGGTCAAGACCAATGCGGAGCATA
TACGCCCGGAGCCGCGGCGATCCTGCAAGCTCCGGATGCCTCCGCTCGAAGTAGCGCGTCTGCTGCTCCA
TACAAGCCAACCACGGCCTCCAGAAGAAGATGTTGGCGACCTCGTATTGGGAATCCCCGAACATCGCCTC
GCTCCAGTCAATGACCGC
