>Addgene plasmid #64761 | pMT006 | addgene partial sequence | sequence record 113916 | M13pUC-Rev 5'-AGCGGATAACAATTTCACACAGG-3'
AGCTCGAAATTAACCCTCACTAAAGGGAACAAAAGCTTGCATGCCTGCAGGTCGACTCTAGAGGATCCCC
GGGTACCGAGCTCGAATTCGCGGCCGCTTATGTACATTAACTAGTGTGATGGTGATGATGGTGCGCATAG
TCAGGAACATCGTATGGGTAAGTTCCTGATAACTTCGTATAGCATACATTATACGAAGTTATTCTAGACT
GTGCGGTATTTCACACCGCATAGGGTTAATTAAGGCGCGCCAGATCTGTTTAGCTTGCCTCGTCCCCGCC
GGGTCACCCGGCCAGCGACATGGAGGCCCAGAATACCCTCCTTGACAGTCTTGACGTGCGCAGCTCAGGG
GCATGATGTGACTGTCGCCCGTACATTTAGCCCATACATCCCCATGTATAATCATTTGCATCCATACATT
TTGATGGCCGCACGGCGCGAAGCAAAAATTACGGCTCCTCGCTGCGGACCTGCGAGCAGGGAAACGCTCC
CCTCACAGACGCGTTGAATTGTCCCCACGCCGCGCCCCTGTAGAGAAATATAAAAGGTTAGGATTTGCCA
CTGAGGTTCTTCTTTCATATACTTCCTTTTAAAATCTTGCTAGGATACAGTTCTCACATCACATCCGAAC
ATAAACAACCATGGGTAAAAAGCCTGAACTCACCGCGACGTCTGTCGAGAAGTTTCTGATCGAAAAGTTC
GACAGCGTCTCCGACCTGATGCAGCTCTCGGAGGGCGAAGAATCTCGTGCTTTCAGCTTCGATGTAGGAG
GGCGTGGATATGTCCTGCGGGTAAATAGCTGCGCCGATGGTTTCTACAAAGATCGTTATGTTTATCGGCA
CTTTGCATCGGCCGCGCTCCCGATTCCGGAAGTGCTTGACATTGGGGAATTCAGCGAGAGCCTGACCTAT
TGCATCTCCCGCCGTGCACAGGGTGTCACGTTGCAAGACCTGCCTGAAACCGAACTGCCCGCTGTTCTGC
AGCCGGTCGCGGAGGCCATGGATGC
